Addgene plasmid #181997: pcDNA3.1(+)-mCherry-p115(S240A)
Purpose: Mammalian expression vector encoding S240A-mutated p115 RhoGEF tagged with mCherry.
Depositing lab: Jin Zhang. Depositing organization: University of California, San Diego (UCSD). Publication: Histamine-induced biphasic activation of RhoA allows for persistent RhoA signaling. Zhang JZ, Nguyen AH, Miyamoto S, Heller Brown J, McCulloch AD, Zhang J. PLoS Biol. 2020 Sep 3;18(9):e3000866. doi: 10.1371/journal.pbio.3000866. eCollection 2020 Sep. PubMed 32881857.
Backbone
  Vector backbone: pcDNA3.1(+)
  Backbone manufacturer: Invitrogen
  Backbone size w/o insert (bp): 5377
  Total vector size (bp): 8824
  Vector type: Mammalian Expression
  Selectable markers: Neomycin (select with G418)
Growth in bacteria
  Bacterial resistance: Ampicillin, 100 μg/mL
  Growth temperature: 37°C
  Growth strain: DH5alpha
  Copy number: High Copy
Gene/Insert
  Gene/Insert name: mCherry-p115(S240A) (alt name: P115-RHOGEF)
  Species: H. sapiens (human)
  Insert size (bp): 3447
  Mutation: Serine 240 changed to alanine in p115.
  Entrez Gene: ARHGEF1 (a.k.a. GEF1, IMD62, LBCL2, LSC, P115-RHOGEF, SUB1.5)
  Promoter: CMV
  Tag / fusion protein: mCherry (N terminal on insert)
  Cloning method: Gibson Cloning
  Sequencing primers: 5′ CMV forward; 3′ BGH reverse
Terms and licenses: Academic/Nonprofit Terms; Industry Terms: Not Available to Industry
How to cite: pcDNA3.1(+)-mCherry-p115(S240A) was a gift from Jin Zhang (Addgene plasmid # 181997 ; http://n2t.net/addgene:181997 ; RRID:Addgene_181997)
