[The description below was written by a language model from this plasmid's Addgene catalogue record and pLannotate feature annotations shown in this document.]
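Description:
pcDNA3.1(+)-mCherry-p115(S240A) is a mammalian expression plasmid built on the Invitrogen pcDNA3.1(+) backbone, about 8.8 kb in total. It is propagated in E. coli as a high-copy plasmid through a ColE1/pUC-type origin and selected with ampicillin via the β-lactamase gene. An f1 origin is also present. For mammalian cells, the backbone carries a neomycin phosphotransferase cassette driven by the SV40 enhancer/early promoter and terminated by an SV40 polyadenylation signal, which allows G418 selection of stable transfectants. The short HIV-1 LTR, ble, lacI and bom fragments, along with the lac promoter/operator region, are small backbone remnants or annotation matches rather than functional parts of the design.

The payload is a roughly 3.4 kb fusion open reading frame inserted by Gibson cloning. In it, the monomeric red fluorescent protein mCherry is joined directly to the N terminus of human p115 RhoGEF (ARHGEF1), which carries a serine-to-alanine substitution at position 240. Transcription is driven by the CMV immediate-early enhancer and promoter and terminated by the bovine growth hormone polyadenylation signal. T7 and SP6 phage promoters flank the insert, as is usual for this backbone.

ARHGEF1 acts as a guanine nucleotide exchange factor for RhoA and as a GTPase-activating protein for Gα12/13. The alanine substitution removes a potential phosphorylation site, although the record does not state the functional consequence of the mutation. The mCherry tag lets expression and localisation of the mutant be followed by fluorescence. The associated publication concerns histamine-induced RhoA signalling, which suggests the construct was used to examine how p115 regulation contributes to RhoA activation.
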