Features (pLannotate 1.2.2; 22 found; start..end, strand, type, name):
     11..390     +  enhancer       CMV enhancer: human cytomegalovirus immediate early enhancer
    391..594     +  promoter       CMV promoter: human cytomegalovirus (CMV) immediate early promoter
    590..623     +  LTR            5' LTR (truncated) (fragment): truncated 5' long terminal repeat (LTR) from HIV-1
    639..657     +  promoter       T7 promoter: promoter for bacteriophage T7 RNA polymerase
    671..1378    +  CDS            mCherry: mCherry is a basic (constitutively fluorescent) red fluorescent protein published in 2004, derived from Discosoma sp.. It is reported to be a very rapidly-maturing monomer with low acid sensitivity.
   1379..4114    +  CDS            ARHGEF1: ARHG1_HUMAN - Experimental evidence at protein level: Swiss-Prot protein existence level 1. Seems to play a role in the regulation of RhoA GTPase by guanine nucleotide-binding alpha-12 (GNA12) and alpha-13 (GNA13) subunits (PubMed:9641915, PubMed:9641916). Acts as GTPase-activating protein (GAP) for GNA12 and GNA13, and as guanine nucleotide exchange factor (GEF) for RhoA GTPase (PubMed:9641915, PubMed:9641916, PubMed:8810315, PubMed:30521495). Activated G alpha 13/GNA13 stimulates the RhoGEF activity through interaction with the RGS-like domain (PubMed:9641916). This GEF activity is inhibited
   4178..4196    -  promoter       SP6 promoter: promoter for bacteriophage SP6 RNA polymerase
   4222..4446    +  polyA_signal   bGH poly(A) signal: bovine growth hormone polyadenylation signal
   4450..4471    +  promoter       SV40 promoter (fragment): SV40 enhancer and early promoter
   4492..4920    +  rep_origin     f1 ori (sequence partly withheld): f1 bacteriophage origin of replication; arrow indicates direction of (+) strand synthesis
   4934..5263    +  promoter       SV40 promoter: SV40 enhancer and early promoter
   5330..6121    +  CDS            neo: KKA2_KLEPN - Also known as kan, nptII. Experimental evidence at protein level: Swiss-Prot protein existence level 1. Resistance to kanamycin, neomycin, paromomycin, ribostamycin, butirosin and gentamicin B. From Klebsiella pneumoniae.
   6145..6303    +  CDS            ble (fragment): BLE_KLEPN - Experimental evidence at protein level: Swiss-Prot protein existence level 1. Binding protein with a strong affinity to the bleomycin family of antibiotics. Binds to CL990; an antimitotic-antibiotic compound. From Klebsiella pneumoniae.
   6298..6419    +  polyA_signal   SV40 poly(A) signal: SV40 polyadenylation signal
   6492..6508    -  protein_bind   lac operator: The lac repressor binds to the lac operator to inhibit transcription in E. coli. This inhibition can be relieved by adding lactose or isopropyl-β-D-thiogalactopyranoside (IPTG). lac repressor encoded by lacI
   6516..6546    -  promoter       lac promoter: promoter for the E. coli lac operon
   6561..6582    -  protein_bind   CAP binding site: CAP binding activates transcription in the presence of cAMP. E. coli catabolite activator protein
   6595..6687    -  CDS            lacI (fragment): lac repressor; lacI; The lac repressor binds to the lac operator to inhibit transcription in E. coli. This inhibition can be relieved by adding lactose or isopropyl-β-D-thiogalactopyranoside (IPTG).
   6870..7458    -  rep_origin     ori: high-copy-number ColE1/pMB1/pBR322/pUC origin of replication
   7629..8489    -  CDS            AmpR: β-lactamase; bla; confers resistance to ampicillin, carbenicillin, and related antibiotics
   8490..8594    -  promoter       AmpR promoter: bla
   8653..8705    -  misc_feature   bom (fragment): basis of mobility region from pBR322
>Addgene plasmid #181997 | pcDNA3.1(+)-mCherry-p115(S240A) | addgene full sequence | sequence record 362770 | Addgene NGS Result
TATACGCGTTGACATTGATTATTGACTAGTTATTAATAGTAATCAATTACGGGGTCATTAGTTCATAGCC
CATATATGGAGTTCCGCGTTACATAACTTACGGTAAATGGCCCGCCTGGCTGACCGCCCAACGACCCCCG
CCCATTGACGTCAATAATGACGTATGTTCCCATAGTAACGCCAATAGGGACTTTCCATTGACGTCAATGG
GTGGAGTATTTACGGTAAACTGCCCACTTGGCAGTACATCAAGTGTATCATATGCCAAGTACGCCCCCTA
TTGACGTCAATGACGGTAAATGGCCCGCCTGGCATTATGCCCAGTACATGACCTTATGGGACTTTCCTAC
TTGGCAGTACATCTACGTATTAGTCATCGCTATTACCATGGTGATGCGGTTTTGGCAGTACATCAATGGG
CGTGGATAGCGGTTTGACTCACGGGGATTTCCAAGTCTCCACCCCATTGACGTCAATGGGAGTTTGTTTT
GGCACCAAAATCAACGGGACTTTCCAAAATGTCGTAACAACTCCGCCCCATTGACGCAAATGGGCGGTAG
GCGTGTACGGTGGGAGGTCTATATAAGCAGAGCTCTCTGGCTAACTAGAGAACCCACTGCTTACTGGCTT
ATCGAAATTAATACGACTCACTATAGGGAGACCCGCCACCATGGTGAGCAAGGGCGAGGAGGATAACATG
GCCATCATCAAGGAGTTCATGCGCTTCAAGGTGCACATGGAGGGCTCCGTGAACGGCCACGAGTTCGAGA
TCGAGGGCGAGGGCGAGGGCCGCCCCTACGAGGGCACCCAGACCGCCAAGCTGAAGGTGACCAAGGGTGG
CCCCCTGCCCTTCGCCTGGGACATCCTGTCCCCTCAGTTCATGTACGGCTCCAAGGCCTACGTGAAGCAC
CCCGCCGACATCCCCGACTACTTGAAGCTGTCCTTCCCCGAGGGCTTCAAGTGGGAGCGCGTGATGAACT
TCGAGGACGGCGGCGTGGTGACCGTGACCCAGGACTCCTCCCTGCAGGACGGCGAGTTCATCTACAAGGT
GAAGCTGCGCGGCACCAACTTCCCCTCCGACGGCCCCGTAATGCAGAAGAAGACCATGGGCTGGGAGGCC
TCCTCCGAGCGGATGTACCCCGAGGACGGCGCCCTGAAGGGCGAGATCAAGCAGAGGCTGAAGCTGAAGG
ACGGCGGCCACTACGACGCTGAGGTCAAGACCACCTACAAGGCCAAGAAGCCCGTGCAGCTGCCCGGCGC
CTACAACGTCAACATCAAGTTGGACATCACCTCCCACAACGAGGACTACACCATCGTGGAACAGTACGAA
CGCGCCGAGGGCCGCCACTCCACCGGCGGCATGGACGAGCTGTACAAGATGGAAGACTTCGCCCGAGGGG
CGGCCTCCCCAGGCCCCTCCCGGCCTGGCCTGGTTCCCGTCAGCATCATCGGGGCTGAGGATGAGGATTT
TGAGAACGAGCTGGAGACAAACTCAGAAGAGCAAAACAGCCAGTTCCAGAGCCTGGAGCAGGTGAAGCGG
CGCCCAGCCCACCTCATGGCCCTCCTGCAGCACGTGGCCCTGCAGTTTGAGCCAGGACCCCTGCTTTGCT
GTCTGCATGCCGACATGCTGGGCTCACTGGGCCCCAAGGAGGCCAAGAAGGCCTTCCTGGACTTCTACCA
CAGCTTCCTGGAGAAGACAGCGGTTCTCCGGGTGCCGGTCCCTCCCAACGTCGCCTTTGAACTTGACCGC
ACTAGGGCTGACCTCATCTCCGAGGATGTCCAGCGGCGGTTCGTGCAGGAGGTGGTGCAAAGCCAGCAGG
TAGCCGTGGGCCGGCAGCTGGAGGACTTCCGTTCCAAGCGGCTCATGGGCATGACGCCCTGGGAGCAGGA
GCTGGCCCAGCTGGAGGCTTGGGTTGGGCGGGACCGAGCCAGCTACGAGGCCCGGGAGCGGCACGTGGCG
GAGCGGCTGCTCATGCACCTGGAGGAGATGCAACATACCATCTCTACCGACGAAGAAAAGAGTGCTGCCG
TGGTCAACGCCATTGGCCTGTACATGCGCCACCTTGGGGTGCGGACCAAGAGTGGAGACAAGAAGGCAGG
TAGAAATTTCTTCCGGAAAAAGGTGATGGGGAACCGGCGGTCGGACGAGCCTGCCAAGACCAAGAAGGGG
CTGAGCAGCATCCTGGATGCCGCCCGCTGGAACCGGGGAGAGCCCCAGGTTCCAGATTTTCGACACCTCA
AAGCAGAGGTTGATGCCGAGAAGCCAGGTGCTACAGACCGGAAGGGAGGCGTGGGGATGCCCTCTCGGGA
CCGGAATATCGGGGCTCCTGGGCAGGACACCCCTGGAGTCTCTCTGCACCCTCTGTCCCTGGACAGCCCA
GACCGGGAACCAGGTGCTGACGCCCCCCTGGAGCTGGGGGACTCATCCCCGCAGGGCCCAATGAGCCTGG
AGTCCTTGGCGCCCCCAGAGAGTACCGACGAGGGGGCCGAAACCGAGAGCCCCGAGCCTGGAGATGAGGG
GGAGCCGGGGCGGTCGGGACTGGAGCTTGAACCAGAAGAGCCTCCCGGCTGGCGGGAACTCGTCCCCCCA
GACACCCTGCACAGCCTGCCCAAGAGCCAGGTGAAGCGGCAGGAGGTCATCAGCGAGCTGCTGGTGACAG
AGGCGGCCCACGTGCGCATGCTGCGGGTGCTGCACGACCTCTTCTTCCAGCCCATGGCAGAATGCCTGTT
CTTCCCCTTGGAGGAGCTGCAGAACATCTTCCCCAGCCTGGACGAGCTCATCGAGGTGCATTCCCTGTTC
CTCGATCGCCTGATGAAGCGGAGGCAGGAGAGTGGCTACCTCATCGAGGAGATCGGAGACGTGCTGCTGG
CCCGGTTTGATGGTGCTGAGGGCTCCTGGTTCCAGAAAATCTCCTCCCGCTTCTGCAGCCGCCAGTCATT
TGCCTTAGAGCAGCTCAAAGCCAAGCAACGCAAGGACCCTCGGTTCTGTGCCTTCGTGCAGGAAGCTGAG
AGCCGCCCGCGGTGCCGCCGCCTGCAGCTGAAGGACATGATCCCCACGGAGATGCAGCGGCTGACCAAGT
ACCCCCTGCTCCTGCAGAGCATCGGGCAGAACACAGAAGAGCCCACAGAACGGGAGAAAGTGGAGCTGGC
AGCCGAGTGCTGCCGGGAAATTCTACACCACGTCAACCAAGCCGTGCGTGACATGGAGGACCTGCTGAGG
CTCAAGGACTATCAGCGGCGCCTGGACTTGTCCCACCTTCGGCAGAGCAGCGACCCTATGCTGAGCGAGT
TCAAGAACCTGGACATCACCAAGAAGAAATTGGTCCACGAGGGCCCACTGACGTGGCGGGTGACTAAGGA
CAAGGCAGTGGAGGTGCATGTGCTGCTGCTGGACGACCTGCTGCTGCTGCTCCAGCGCCAGGACGAGCGG
CTGCTGCTCAAGTCCCATAGCCGGACACTGACGCCCACGCCCGATGGCAAGACCATGCTGCGGCCCGTGC
TGCGGCTCACCTCCGCCATGACCCGCGAGGTGGCCACCGATCACAAAGCCTTCTACGTCCTTTTTACCTG
GGACCAGGAGGCCCAGATATACGAGCTGGTGGCACAGACTGTGTCGGAGCGGAAAAACTGGTGTGCTCTC
ATCACTGAGACTGCCGGATCCCTGAAAGTCCCTGCCCCTGCCTCTCGCCCTAAGCCCCGGCCCAGCCCGA
GCAGCACCCGAGAACCCCTCCTCAGCAGCTCTGAGAACGGCAATGGTGGCCGAGAGACGTCTCCAGCTGA
TGCCCGGACCGAGAGAATCCTCAGTGACCTCCTGCCCTTCTGCAGACCAGGCCCCGAGGGCCAGCTCGCT
GCCACGGCCCTTCGGAAAGTGCTGTCCCTGAAGCAGCTTCTGTTTCCGGCGGAGGAAGACAATGGGGCGG
GGCCTCCTCGAGATGGGGATGGGGTCCCAGGGGGCGGCCCCCTGAGCCCAGCACGGACCCAGGAAATCCA
GGAGAACCTGCTCAGCTTGGAGGAGACCATGAAGCAGCTGGAGGAGTTGGAGGAGGAATTTTGCCGCCTG
AGACCCCTCCTGTCTCAGCTTGGGGGGAACTCTGTCCCCCAGCCTGGCTGCACTTGAGAATTCTGCAGAT
ATCCAGCACAGTGGCGGCCGCTCGAGCATGCATCTAGAGGGCCCTATTCTATAGTGTCACCTAAATGCTA
GAGCTCGCTGATCAGCCTCGACTGTGCCTTCTAGTTGCCAGCCATCTGTTGTTTGCCCCTCCCCCGTGCC
TTCCTTGACCCTGGAAGGTGCCACTCCCACTGTCCTTTCCTAATAAAATGAGGAAATTGCATCGCATTGT
CTGAGTAGGTGTCATTCTATTCTGGGGGGTGGGGTGGGGCAGGACAGCAAGGGGGAGGATTGGGAAGACA
ATAGCAGGCATGCTGGGGATGCGGTGGGCTCTATGGCTTCTGAGGCGGAAAGAACCAGCTGGGGCTCTAG
GGGGTATCCCC
[124 nt withheld, positions 4492-4615]
C
[91 nt withheld, positions 4617-4707]
A
[49 nt withheld, positions 4709-4757]
CCTTTGACGTTGGAGTCCACGTTCTTT
[37 nt withheld, positions 4785-4821]
ACCCTATCTCGGTCTATTCTTTTGATTTATAAGGGATTTTGCCGATTTCGGCCTATTGGTTAAAAAATGA
GCTGATTTAACAAAAATTTAACGCGAATTAATTCTGTGGAATGTGTGTCAGTTAGGGTGTGGAAAGTCCC
CAGGCTCCCCAGCAGGCAGAAGTATGCAAAGCATGCATCTCAATTAGTCAGCAACCAGGTGTGGAAAGTC
CCCAGGCTCCCCAGCAGGCAGAAGTATGCAAAGCATGCATCTCAATTAGTCAGCAACCATAGTCCCGCCC
CTAACTCCGCCCATCCCGCCCCTAACTCCGCCCAGTTCCGCCCATTCTCCGCCCCATGGCTGACTAATTT
TTTTTATTTATGCAGAGGCCGAGGCCGCCTCTGCCTCTGAGCTATTCCAGAAGTAGTGAGGAGGCTTTTT
TGGAGGCCTAGGCTTTTGCAAAAAGCTCCCGGGAGCTTGTATATCCATTTTCGGATCTGATCAAGAGACA
GGATGAGGATCGTTTCGCATGATTGAACAAGATGGATTGCACGCAGGTTCTCCGGCCGCTTGGGTGGAGA
GGCTATTCGGCTATGACTGGGCACAACAGACAATCGGCTGCTCTGATGCCGCCGTGTTCCGGCTGTCAGC
GCAGGGGCGCCCGGTTCTTTTTGTCAAGACCGACCTGTCCGGTGCCCTGAATGAACTGCAGGACGAGGCA
GCGCGGCTATCGTGGCTGGCCACGACGGGCGTTCCTTGCGCAGCTGTGCTCGACGTTGTCACTGAAGCGG
GAAGGGACTGGCTGCTATTGGGCGAAGTGCCGGGGCAGGATCTCCTGTCATCTCACCTTGCTCCTGCCGA
GAAAGTATCCATCATGGCTGATGCAATGCGGCGGCTGCATACGCTTGATCCGGCTACCTGCCCATTCGAC
CACCAAGCGAAACATCGCATCGAGCGAGCACGTACTCGGATGGAAGCCGGTCTTGTCGATCAGGATGATC
TGGACGAAGAGCATCAGGGGCTCGCGCCAGCCGAACTGTTCGCCAGGCTCAAGGCGCGCATGCCCGACGG
CGAGGATCTCGTCGTGACCCATGGCGATGCCTGCTTGCCGAATATCATGGTGGAAAATGGCCGCTTTTCT
GGATTCATCGACTGTGGCCGGCTGGGTGTGGCGGACCGCTATCAGGACATAGCGTTGGCTACCCGTGATA
TTGCTGAAGAGCTTGGCGGCGAATGGGCTGACCGCTTCCTCGTGCTTTACGGTATCGCCGCTCCCGATTC
GCAGCGCATCGCCTTCTATCGCCTTCTTGACGAGTTCTTCTGAGCGGGACTCTGGGGTTCGAAATGACCG
ACCAAGCGACGCCCAACCTGCCATCACGAGATTTCGATTCCACCGCCGCCTTCTATGAAAGGTTGGGCTT
CGGAATCGTTTTCCGGGACGCCGGCTGGATGATCCTCCAGCGCGGGGATCTCATGCTGGAGTTCTTCGCC
CACCCCAACTTGTTTATTGCAGCTTATAATGGTTACAAATAAAGCAATAGCATCACAAATTTCACAAATA
AAGCATTTTTTTCACTGCATTCTAGTTGTGGTTTGTCCAAACTCATCAATGTATCTTATCATGTCTGTAT
ACCGTCGACCTCTAGCTAGAGCTTGGCGTAATCATGGTCATAGCTGTTTCCTGTGTGAAATTGTTATCCG
CTCACAATTCCACACAACATACGAGCCGGAAGCATAAAGTGTAAAGCCTGGGGTGCCTAATGAGTGAGCT
AACTCACATTAATTGCGTTGCGCTCACTGCCCGCTTTCCAGTCGGGAAACCTGTCGTGCCAGCTGCATTA
ATGAATCGGCCAACGCGCGGGGAGAGGCGGTTTGCGTATTGGGCGCTCTTCCGCTTCCTCGCTCACTGAC
TCGCTGCGCTCGGTCGTTCGGCTGCGGCGAGCGGTATCAGCTCACTCAAAGGCGGTAATACGGTTATCCA
CAGAATCAGGGGATAACGCAGGAAAGAACATGTGAGCAAAAGGCCAGCAAAAGGCCAGGAACCGTAAAAA
GGCCGCGTTGCTGGCGTTTTTCCATAGGCTCCGCCCCCCTGACGAGCATCACAAAAATCGACGCTCAAGT
CAGAGGTGGCGAAACCCGACAGGACTATAAAGATACCAGGCGTTTCCCCCTGGAAGCTCCCTCGTGCGCT
CTCCTGTTCCGACCCTGCCGCTTACCGGATACCTGTCCGCCTTTCTCCCTTCGGGAAGCGTGGCGCTTTC
TCATAGCTCACGCTGTAGGTATCTCAGTTCGGTGTAGGTCGTTCGCTCCAAGCTGGGCTGTGTGCACGAA
CCCCCCGTTCAGCCCGACCGCTGCGCCTTATCCGGTAACTATCGTCTTGAGTCCAACCCGGTAAGATACG
ACTTATCGCCACTGGCAGCAGCCACTGGTAACAGGATTAGCAGAGCGAGGTATGTAGGCGGTGCTACAGA
GTTCTTGAAGTGGTGGCCTAACTACGGCTACACTAGAAGAACAGTATTTGGTATCTGCGCTCTGCTGAAG
CCAGTTACCTTCGGAAAAAGAGTTGGTAGCTCTTGATCCGGCAAACAAACCACCGCTGGTAGCGGTGGTT
TTTTTGTTTGCAAGCAGCAGATTACGCGCAGAAAAAAAGGATCTCAAGAAGATCCTTTGATCTTTTCTAC
GGGGTCTGACGCTCAGTGGAACGAAAACTCACGTTAAGGGATTTTGGTCATGAGATTATCAAAAAGGATC
TTCACCTAGATCCTTTTAAATTAAAAATGAAGTTTTAAATCAATCTAAAGTATATATGAGTAAACTTGGT
CTGACAGTTACCAATGCTTAATCAGTGAGGCACCTATCTCAGCGATCTGTCTATTTCGTTCATCCATAGT
TGCCTGACTCCCCGTCGTGTAGATAACTACGATACGGGAGGGCTTACCATCTGGCCCCAGTGCTGCAATG
ATACCGCGAGACCCACGCTCACCGGCTCCAGATTTATCAGCAATAAACCAGCCAGCCGGAAGGGCCGAGC
GCAGAAGTGGTCCTGCAACTTTATCCGCCTCCATCCAGTCTATTAATTGTTGCCGGGAAGCTAGAGTAAG
TAGTTCGCCAGTTAATAGTTTGCGCAACGTTGTTGCCATTGCTACAGGCATCGTGGTGTCACGCTCGTCG
TTTGGTATGGCTTCATTCAGCTCCGGTTCCCAACGATCAAGGCGAGTTACATGATCCCCCATGTTGTGCA
AAAAAGCGGTTAGCTCCTTCGGTCCTCCGATCGTTGTCAGAAGTAAGTTGGCCGCAGTGTTATCACTCAT
GGTTATGGCAGCACTGCATAATTCTCTTACTGTCATGCCATCCGTAAGATGCTTTTCTGTGACTGGTGAG
TACTCAACCAAGTCATTCTGAGAATAGTGTATGCGGCGACCGAGTTGCTCTTGCCCGGCGTCAATACGGG
ATAATACCGCGCCACATAGCAGAACTTTAAAAGTGCTCATCATTGGAAAACGTTCTTCGGGGCGAAAACT
CTCAAGGATCTTACCGCTGTTGAGATCCAGTTCGATGTAACCCACTCGTGCACCCAACTGATCTTCAGCA
TCTTTTACTTTCACCAGCGTTTCTGGGTGAGCAAAAACAGGAAGGCAAAATGCCGCAAAAAAGGGAATAA
GGGCGACACGGAAATGTTGAATACTCATACTCTTCCTTTTTCAATATTATTGAAGCATTTATCAGGGTTA
TTGTCTCATGAGCGGATACATATTTGAATGTATTTAGAAAAATAAACAAATAGGGGTTCCGCGCACATTT
CCCCGAAAAGTGCCACCTGACGTCGACGGATCGGGAGATCTCCCGATCCCCTATGGTGCACTCTCAGTAC
AATCTGCTCTGATGCCGCATAGTTAAGCCAGTATCTGCTCCCTGCTTGTGTGTTGGAGGTCGCTGAGTAG
TGCGCGAGCAAAATTTAAGCTACAACAAGGCAAGGCTTGACCGACAATTGCATGAAGAATCTGCTTAGGG
TTAGGCGTTTTGCGCTGCTTCGCGATGTACGGGCCAGA
